Addgene plasmid #219031: SFFV-BCL6-Brd 51
Purpose: Transcription factor BCL6 with a specific barcode assigned.
Depositing lab: Filipe Pereira. Depositing organization: Center for Neuroscience and Cell Biology, University of Coimbra. Publication: A combinatorial transcription factor screening platform for immune cell reprogramming. Kurochkin I, Altman AR, Caiado I, Pertiga-Cabral D, Halitzki E, Minaeva M, Zimmermannova O, Henriques-Oliveira L, Klein D, Nair M, Oliveira D, Cajal LR, Knittel R, Feick C, Ringner M, Martin M, Cirovic B, Pires CF, Rosa FF, Sitnicka E, Theis FJ, Pereira CF. Cell Syst. 2026 Jan 21;17(1):101457. doi: 10.1016/j.cels.2025.101457. Epub 2026 Jan 14. PubMed 41539305.
Backbone
  Vector backbone: SFFV-MCS
  Backbone size w/o insert (bp): 6638
  Vector type: Lentiviral
Growth in bacteria
  Bacterial resistance: Ampicillin, 100 μg/mL
  Growth temperature: 37°C
  Growth strain: NEB Stable
  Copy number: High Copy
Gene/Insert
  Gene/Insert name: BCL6
  Species: H. sapiens (human)
  Insert size (bp): 2121
  Entrez Gene: BCL6 (a.k.a. BCL5, BCL6A, LAZ3, ZBTB27, ZNF51)
  Promoter: The spleen focus-forming virus (SFFV) promoter
  Cloning method: Restriction Enzyme; 5′ cloning site Bsp119I (not destroyed); 3′ cloning site BstHI (not destroyed)
Terms and licenses: Academic/Nonprofit Terms; Industry Terms: Not Available to Industry
Depositor comments: Barcode sequence cloned into XbaI restriction site. Design of plasmid is as follows: SFFV-[TF sequence]-WPRE-[Barcode sequence].
How to cite: SFFV-BCL6-Brd 51 was a gift from Filipe Pereira (Addgene plasmid # 219031 ; http://n2t.net/addgene:219031 ; RRID:Addgene_219031)
