[The description below was written by a language model from this plasmid's Addgene catalogue record and pLannotate feature annotations shown in this document.]
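Description:
SFFV-BCL6-Brd 51 is a third-generation-style, self-inactivating HIV-1 lentiviral transfer plasmid built on the SFFV-MCS backbone to express human BCL6 together with a construct-specific DNA barcode. It is propagated in E. coli through a high-copy ColE1/pUC-type origin with ampicillin selection (AmpR). The backbone also carries pBluescript-derived remnants: an f1 origin, lacZα and lac regulatory fragments, and T7 and T3 promoters. No mammalian selection marker or fluorescent reporter is annotated in the feature table.

The viral cassette begins with an RSV promoter fused to a truncated 5' LTR, which drives Tat-independent production of the genomic RNA in packaging cells. This is followed by the Ψ packaging signal with a partial gag fragment, the RRE for Rev-dependent nuclear export, and the cPPT/CTS, which aids nuclear import of the provirus. Internally, the spleen focus-forming virus (SFFV) LTR promoter, known for strong activity in haematopoietic cells, drives the BCL6 coding sequence, which was cloned between retained restriction sites in the MCS. BCL6 encodes a zinc-finger transcriptional repressor central to germinal centre formation. The annotation tool matched only part of the insert as BCL6 (about 1.95 kb, against a catalogued insert size of 2121 bp). A WPRE downstream enhances transcript stability and expression. According to the depositor, the barcode sits after the WPRE in an XbaI site, giving the layout SFFV-TF-WPRE-barcode, although the barcode itself is not annotated in the table. The cassette ends with a ΔU3 3' LTR, followed by an SV40 poly(A) signal and SV40 origin.

The plasmid belongs to a barcoded transcription factor collection for combinatorial screening of immune cell reprogramming. Because the barcode lies within the transcribed region, it should allow the delivered factor to be identified in transduced cells.
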