Features (pLannotate 1.2.2; 29 found; start..end, strand, type, name):
     94..112     -  promoter       T7 promoter: promoter for bacteriophage T7 RNA polymerase
    120..275     +  CDS            lacZα (fragment): LacZα fragment of β-galactosidase; lacZ fragment
    280..708     +  rep_origin     f1 ori (sequence partly withheld): f1 bacteriophage origin of replication; arrow indicates direction of (+) strand synthesis
    761..865     +  promoter       AmpR promoter: bla
    866..1726    +  CDS            AmpR: β-lactamase; bla; confers resistance to ampicillin, carbenicillin, and related antibiotics
   1897..2485    +  rep_origin     ori: high-copy-number ColE1/pMB1/pBR322/pUC origin of replication
   2668..2760    +  CDS            lacI (fragment): lac repressor; lacI; The lac repressor binds to the lac operator to inhibit transcription in E. coli. This inhibition can be relieved by adding lactose or isopropyl-β-D-thiogalactopyranoside (IPTG).
   2773..2794    +  protein_bind   CAP binding site: CAP binding activates transcription in the presence of cAMP. E. coli catabolite activator protein
   2809..2839    +  promoter       lac promoter: promoter for the E. coli lac operon
   2847..2863    +  protein_bind   lac operator: The lac repressor binds to the lac operator to inhibit transcription in E. coli. This inhibition can be relieved by adding lactose or isopropyl-β-D-thiogalactopyranoside (IPTG). lac repressor encoded by lacI
   2908..2926    +  promoter       T3 promoter: promoter for bacteriophage T3 RNA polymerase
   2954..3180    +  promoter       RSV promoter: Rous sarcoma virus enhancer/promoter
   3181..3361    +  LTR            5' LTR (truncated): truncated 5' long terminal repeat (LTR) from HIV-1
   3408..3533    +  misc_feature   HIV-1 Ψ: packaging signal of human immunodeficiency virus type 1
   3517..3880    +  CDS            HIV-1 gag (fragment): gag protein from human immunodeficiency virus 1; gag
   4026..4259    +  misc_feature   RRE: The Rev response element (RRE) of HIV-1 allows for Rev-dependent mRNA export from the nucleus to the cytoplasm.
   4636..4736    +  CDS            Rev (fragment): human immunodeficiency virus 1 (HIV-1) Rev protein; rev; enhances nuclear export of unspliced and incompletely spliced viral mRNAs
   4755..4872    +  misc_feature   cPPT/CTS: central polypurine tract and central termination sequence of HIV-1
   4906..5307    +  promoter       SFFV promoter: spleen focus-forming virus long terminal repeat (LTR) promoter
   5317..5340    +  misc_feature   MCS (fragment): pBluescript multiple cloning site
   5365..7314    +  CDS            BCL6 (fragment) (sequence partly withheld): BCL6_HUMAN - Also known as BCL5, LAZ3, ZBTB27, ZNF51. Experimental evidence at protein level: Swiss-Prot protein existence level 1. Transcriptional repressor mainly required for germinal center (GC) formation and antibody affinity maturation which has different mechanisms of action specific to the lineage and biological functions. Forms complexes with different corepressors and histone deacetylases to repress the transcriptional expression of different subsets of target genes. Represses its target genes by binding directly to the DNA sequence 5'-TTCCTAGAA-3' (BCL6-binding site) or indirectly b
   7325..7350    +  misc_feature   MCS (fragment): pBluescript multiple cloning site
   7350..7409    +  CDS            S (fragment): HBSAG_WHV6 - Experimental evidence at transcript level: Swiss-Prot protein existence level 2. The middle envelope protein plays an important role in the budding of the virion. It is involved in the induction of budding in a nucleocapsid independent way. In this process the majority of envelope proteins bud to form subviral lipoprotein particles of 22 nm of diameter that do not contain a nucleocapsid (By similarity). From Woodchuck hepatitis B virus (isolate w64/pWS23) (WHV).
   7541..7944    +  misc_feature   WPRE: woodchuck hepatitis virus posttranscriptional regulatory element
   8002..8061    +  CDS            nef (fragment): NEF_HV1Z2 - Experimental evidence at protein level: Swiss-Prot protein existence level 1. Extracellular Nef protein targets CD4(+) T-lymphocytes for apoptosis by interacting with CXCR4 surface receptors. From Human immunodeficiency virus type 1 group M subtype D (isolate Z2/CDC-Z34) (HIV-1).
   8063..8296    +  LTR            3' LTR (ΔU3): self-inactivating 3' long terminal repeat (LTR) from HIV-1
   8368..8489    +  polyA_signal   SV40 poly(A) signal: SV40 polyadenylation signal
   8508..8529    +  rep_origin     SV40 ori (fragment): SV40 origin of replication
   8529..73      +  rep_origin     SV40 ori (across the origin): SV40 origin of replication
>Addgene plasmid #219031 | SFFV-BCL6-Brd 51 | addgene full sequence | sequence record 473201 | Addgene NGS Result
ATTTATGCAGAGGCCGAGGCCGCCTCGGCCTCTGAGCTATTCCAGAAGTAGTGAGGAGGCTTTTTTGGAG
GCCTAGGGACGTACCCAATTCGCCCTATAGTGAGTCGTATTACGCGCGCTCACTGGCCGTCGTTTTACAA
CGTCGTGACTGGGAAAACCCTGGCGTTACCCAACTTAATCGCCTTGCAGCACATCCCCCTTTCGCCAGCT
GGCGTAATAGCGAAGAGGCCCGCACCGATCGCCCTTCCCAACAGTTGCGCAGCCTGAATGGCGAATGGG
[124 nt withheld, positions 280-403]
C
[91 nt withheld, positions 405-495]
A
[49 nt withheld, positions 497-545]
CCTTTGACGTTGGAGTCCACGTTCTTT
[37 nt withheld, positions 573-609]
ACCCTATCTCGGTCTATTCTTTTGATTTATAAGGGATTTTGCCGATTTCGGCCTATTGGTTAAAAAATGA
GCTGATTTAACAAAAATTTAACGCGAATTTTAACAAAATATTAACGCTTACAATTTAGGTGGCACTTTTC
GGGGAAATGTGCGCGGAACCCCTATTTGTTTATTTTTCTAAATACATTCAAATATGTATCCGCTCATGAG
ACAATAACCCTGATAAATGCTTCAATAATATTGAAAAAGGAAGAGTATGAGTATTCAACATTTCCGTGTC
GCCCTTATTCCCTTTTTTGCGGCATTTTGCCTTCCTGTTTTTGCTCACCCAGAAACGCTGGTGAAAGTAA
AAGATGCTGAAGATCAGTTGGGTGCACGAGTGGGTTACATCGAACTGGATCTCAACAGCGGTAAGATCCT
TGAGAGTTTTCGCCCCGAAGAACGTTTTCCAATGATGAGCACTTTTAAAGTTCTGCTATGTGGCGCGGTA
TTATCCCGTATTGACGCCGGGCAAGAGCAACTCGGTCGCCGCATACACTATTCTCAGAATGACTTGGTTG
AGTACTCACCAGTCACAGAAAAGCATCTTACGGATGGCATGACAGTAAGAGAATTATGCAGTGCTGCCAT
AACCATGAGTGATAACACTGCGGCCAACTTACTTCTGACAACGATCGGAGGACCGAAGGAGCTAACCGCT
TTTTTGCACAACATGGGGGATCATGTAACTCGCCTTGATCGTTGGGAACCGGAGCTGAATGAAGCCATAC
CAAACGACGAGCGTGACACCACGATGCCTGTAGCAATGGCAACAACGTTGCGCAAACTATTAACTGGCGA
ACTACTTACTCTAGCTTCCCGGCAACAATTAATAGACTGGATGGAGGCGGATAAAGTTGCAGGACCACTT
CTGCGCTCGGCCCTTCCGGCTGGCTGGTTTATTGCTGATAAATCTGGAGCCGGTGAGCGTGGGTCTCGCG
GTATCATTGCAGCACTGGGGCCAGATGGTAAGCCCTCCCGTATCGTAGTTATCTACACGACGGGGAGTCA
GGCAACTATGGATGAACGAAATAGACAGATCGCTGAGATAGGTGCCTCACTGATTAAGCATTGGTAACTG
TCAGACCAAGTTTACTCATATATACTTTAGATTGATTTAAAACTTCATTTTTAATTTAAAAGGATCTAGG
TGAAGATCCTTTTTGATAATCTCATGACCAAAATCCCTTAACGTGAGTTTTCGTTCCACTGAGCGTCAGA
CCCCGTAGAAAAGATCAAAGGATCTTCTTGAGATCCTTTTTTTCTGCGCGTAATCTGCTGCTTGCAAACA
AAAAAACCACCGCTACCAGCGGTGGTTTGTTTGCCGGATCAAGAGCTACCAACTCTTTTTCCGAAGGTAA
CTGGCTTCAGCAGAGCGCAGATACCAAATACTGTTCTTCTAGTGTAGCCGTAGTTAGGCCACCACTTCAA
GAACTCTGTAGCACCGCCTACATACCTCGCTCTGCTAATCCTGTTACCAGTGGCTGCTGCCAGTGGCGAT
AAGTCGTGTCTTACCGGGTTGGACTCAAGACGATAGTTACCGGATAAGGCGCAGCGGTCGGGCTGAACGG
GGGGTTCGTGCACACAGCCCAGCTTGGAGCGAACGACCTACACCGAACTGAGATACCTACAGCGTGAGCT
ATGAGAAAGCGCCACGCTTCCCGAAGGGAGAAAGGCGGACAGGTATCCGGTAAGCGGCAGGGTCGGAACA
GGAGAGCGCACGAGGGAGCTTCCAGGGGGAAACGCCTGGTATCTTTATAGTCCTGTCGGGTTTCGCCACC
TCTGACTTGAGCGTCGATTTTTGTGATGCTCGTCAGGGGGGCGGAGCCTATGGAAAAACGCCAGCAACGC
GGCCTTTTTACGGTTCCTGGCCTTTTGCTGGCCTTTTGCTCACATGTTCTTTCCTGCGTTATCCCCTGAT
TCTGTGGATAACCGTATTACCGCCTTTGAGTGAGCTGATACCGCTCGCCGCAGCCGAACGACCGAGCGCA
GCGAGTCAGTGAGCGAGGAAGCGGAAGAGCGCCCAATACGCAAACCGCCTCTCCCCGCGCGTTGGCCGAT
TCATTAATGCAGCTGGCACGACAGGTTTCCCGACTGGAAAGCGGGCAGTGAGCGCAACGCAATTAATGTG
AGTTAGCTCACTCATTAGGCACCCCAGGCTTTACACTTTATGCTTCCGGCTCGTATGTTGTGTGGAATTG
TGAGCGGATAACAATTTCACACAGGAAACAGCTATGACCATGATTACGCCAAGCGCGCAATTAACCCTCA
CTAAAGGGAACAAAAGCTGGAGCTGCAAGCTTAATGTAGTCTTATGCAATACTCTTGTAGTCTTGCAACA
TGGTAACGATGAGTTAGCAACATGCCTTACAAGGAGAGAAAAAGCACCGTGCATGCCGATTGGTGGAAGT
AAGGTGGTACGATCGTGCCTTATTAGGAAGGCAACAGACGGGTCTGACATGGATTGGACGAACCACTGAA
TTGCCGCATTGCAGAGATATTGTATTTAAGTGCCTAGCTCGATACATAAACGGGTCTCTCTGGTTAGACC
AGATCTGAGCCTGGGAGCTCTCTGGCTAACTAGGGAACCCACTGCTTAAGCCTCAATAAAGCTTGCCTTG
AGTGCTTCAAGTAGTGTGTGCCCGTCTGTTGTGTGACTCTGGTAACTAGAGATCCCTCAGACCCTTTTAG
TCAGTGTGGAAAATCTCTAGCAGTGGCGCCCGAACAGGGACTTGAAAGCGAAAGGGAAACCAGAGGAGCT
CTCTCGACGCAGGACTCGGCTTGCTGAAGCGCGCACGGCAAGAGGCGAGGGGCGGCGACTGGTGAGTACG
CCAAAAATTTTGACTAGCGGAGGCTAGAAGGAGAGAGATGGGTGCGAGAGCGTCAGTATTAAGCGGGGGA
GAATTAGATCGCGATGGGAAAAAATTCGGTTAAGGCCAGGGGGAAAGAAAAAATATAAATTAAAACATAT
AGTATGGGCAAGCAGGGAGCTAGAACGATTCGCAGTTAATCCTGGCCTGTTAGAAACATCAGAAGGCTGT
AGACAAATACTGGGACAGCTACAACCATCCCTTCAGACAGGATCAGAAGAACTTAGATCATTATATAATA
CAGTAGCAACCCTCTATTGTGTGCATCAAAGGATAGAGATAAAAGACACCAAGGAAGCTTTAGACAAGAT
AGAGGAAGAGCAAAACAAAAGTAAGACCACCGCACAGCAAGCGGCCGCTGATCTTCAGACCTGGAGGAGG
AGATATGAGGGACAATTGGAGAAGTGAATTATATAAATATAAAGTAGTAAAAATTGAACCATTAGGAGTA
GCACCCACCAAGGCAAAGAGAAGAGTGGTGCAGAGAGAAAAAAGAGCAGTGGGAATAGGAGCTTTGTTCC
TTGGGTTCTTGGGAGCAGCAGGAAGCACTATGGGCGCAGCGTCAATGACGCTGACGGTACAGGCCAGACA
ATTATTGTCTGGTATAGTGCAGCAGCAGAACAATTTGCTGAGGGCTATTGAGGCGCAACAGCATCTGTTG
CAACTCACAGTCTGGGGCATCAAGCAGCTCCAGGCAAGAATCCTGGCTGTGGAAAGATACCTAAAGGATC
AACAGCTCCTGGGGATTTGGGGTTGCTCTGGAAAACTCATTTGCACCACTGCTGTGCCTTGGAATGCTAG
TTGGAGTAATAAATCTCTGGAACAGATTTGGAATCACACGACCTGGATGGAGTGGGACAGAGAAATTAAC
AATTACACAAGCTTAATACACTCCTTAATTGAAGAATCGCAAAACCAGCAAGAAAAGAATGAACAAGAAT
TATTGGAATTAGATAAATGGGCAAGTTTGTGGAATTGGTTTAACATAACAAATTGGCTGTGGTATATAAA
ATTATTCATAATGATAGTAGGAGGCTTGGTAGGTTTAAGAATAGTTTTTGCTGTACTTTCTATAGTGAAT
AGAGTTAGGCAGGGATATTCACCATTATCGTTTCAGACCCACCTCCCAACCCCGAGGGGACCCGACAGGC
CCGAAGGAATAGAAGAAGAAGGTGGAGAGAGAGACAGAGACAGATCCATTCGATTAGTGAACGGATCTCG
ACGGTATCGGTTAACTTTTAAAAGAAAAGGGGGGATTGGGGGGTACAGTGCAGGGGAAAGAATAGTAGAC
ATAATAGCAACAGACATACAAACTAAAGAATTACAAAAACAAATTACAAAAATTCAAAATTTTATCGATC
ACGAGACTAGCCTCGAGCTGGCTGCAGTAACGCCATTTTGCAAGGCATGGAAAAATACCAAACCAAGAAT
AGAGAAGTTCAGATCAAGGGCGGGTACATGAAAATAGCTAACGTTGGGCCAAACAGGATATCTGCGGTGA
GCAGTTTCGGCCCCGGCCCGGGGCCAAGAACAGATGGTCACCGCAGTTTCGGCCCCGGCCCGAGGCCAAG
AACAGATGGTCCCCAGATATGGCCCAACCCTCAGCAGTTTCTTAAGACCCATCAGATGTTTCCAGGCTCC
CCCAAGGACCTGAAATGACCCTGCGCCTTATTTGAATTAACCAATCAGCCTGCTTCTCGCTTCTGTTCGC
GCGCTTCTGCTTCCCGAGCTCTATAAAAGAGCTCACAACCCCTCACTCGGCGCGCCAGTCCTCCGACAGA
CTGAGTCGGCCGGTCGAATCAAGCTTATCGATACCGTCGACGGATCCGCTAGCCCGCGGTTCGAAATGGC
CTCGCCGGCT
[372 nt withheld, positions 5380-5751]
GCAGAGATGGTTTCTGCCATCAAGCCTCCTCGTGAAGAGTTCCTCAACAGCCGGATGCTGATGCCCCAAG
ACATCATGGCCTATCGGGGTCGTGAGGTGGTGGAGAACAACCTGCCACTGAGGAGCGCCCCTGGGTGTGA
GAGCAGAGCCTTTGCCCCCAGCCTGTACAGTGGCCTGTCCACACCGCCAGCCTCTTATTCCATGTACAGC
CACCTCCCTGTCAGCAGCCTCCTCTTCTCCGATGAGGAGTTTCGGGATGTCCGGATGCCTGTGGCCAACC
CCTTCCCCAAGGAGCGGGCACTCCCATGTGATAGTGCCAGGCCAGTCCCTGGTGAGTACAGCCGGCCGAC
TTTGGAGGTGTCCCCCAATGTGTGCCACAGCAATATCTATTCACCCAAGGAAACAATCCCAGAAGAGGCA
CGAAGTGATATGCACTACAGTGTGGCTGAGGGCCTCAAACCTGCTGCCCCCTCAGCCCGAAATGCCCCCT
ACTTCCCTTGTGACAAGGCCAGCAAAGAAGAAGAGAGACCCTCCTCGGAAGATGAGATTGCCCTGCATTT
CGAGCCCCCCAATGCACCCCTGAACCGGAAGGGTCTGGTTAGTCCACAGAGCCCCCAGAAATCTGACTGC
CAGCCCAACTCGCCCACAGAGTCCTGCAGCAGTAAGAATGCCTGCATCCTCCAGGCTTCTGGCTCCCCTC
CAGCCAAGAGCCCCACTGACCCCAAAGCCTGCAACTGGAAGAAATACAAGTTCATCGTGCTCAACAGCCT
CAACCAGAATGCCAAACCAGAGGGGCCTGAGCAGGCTGAGCTGGGCCGCCTTTCCCCACGAGCCTACACG
GCCCCACCTGCCTGCCAGCCACCCATGGAGCCTGAGAACCTTGACCTCCAGTCCCCAACCAAGCTGAGTG
CCAGCGGGGAGGACTCCACCATCCCACAAGCCAGCCGGCTCAATAACATCGTTAACAGGTCCATGACGGG
CTCTCCCCGCAGCAGCAGCGAGAGCCACTCACCACTCTACATGCACCCCCCGAAGTGCACGTCCTGCGGC
TCTCAGTCCCCACAGCATGCAGAGATGTGCCTCCACACCGCTGGCCCCACGTTCCCTGAGGAGATGGGAG
AGACCCAGTCTGAGTACTCAGATTCTAGCTGTGGTGAGAAACCCTATCGTTGCAACATCTGTGGGGCCCA
GTTCAACCGGCCAGCCAACCTGAAAACCCACACTCGAATTCACTCTGGAGAGAAGCCCTACAAATGCGAA
ACCTGCGGAGCCAGATTTGTACAGGTGGCCCACCTCCGTGCCCATGTGCTTATCCACACTGGTGAGAAGC
CCTATCCCTGTGAAATCTGTGGCACCCGTTTCCGGCACCTTCAGACTCTGAAGAGCCACCTGCGAATCCA
CACAGGAGAGAAACCTTACCATTGTGAGAAGTGTAACCTGCATTTCCGTCACAAAAGCCAGCTGCGACTT
CACTTGCGCCAGAAGCATGGCGCCATCACCAACACCAAGGTGCAATACCGCGTGTCAGCCACTGACCTGC
CTCCGGAGCTCCCCAAAGCCTGCTGAACCGGTCGGATCCCCCGGGCTGCAGGAATTCGAGCATCTTACCG
CCATTTATTCCCATATTTGTTCTGTTTTTCTTGATTTGGGTATACATTTAAATGTTAATAAAACAAAATG
GTGGGGCAATCATTTACATTTTTAGGGATATGTAATTACTAGTTCAGGTGTATTGCCACAAGACAAACAT
GTTAAGAAACTTTCCCGTTATTTACGCTCTGTTCCTGTTAATCAACCTCTGGATTACAAAATTTGTGAAA
GATTGACTGATATTCTTAACTATGTTGCTCCTTTTACGCTGTGTGGATATGCTGCTTTAATGCCTCTGTA
TCATGCTATTGCTTCCCGTACGGCTTTCGTTTTCTCCTCCTTGTATAAATCCTGGTTGCTGTCTCTTTAT
GAGGAGTTGTGGCCCGTTGTCCGTCAACGTGGCGTGGTGTGCTCTGTGTTTGCTGACGCAACCCCCACTG
GCTGGGGCATTGCCACCACCTGTCAACTCCTTTCTGGGACTTTCGCTTTCCCCCTCCCGATCGCCACGGC
AGAACTCATCGCCGCCTGCCTTGCCCGCTGCTGGACAGGGGCTAGGTTGCTGGGCACTGATAATTCCGTG
GTGTTGTCGGGGAAGCTGACGTCCTTTGCAATTCGATATCAAGCTGTACCTTCTAGATGTACATCCTTTT
GAGCGCTTCTAGACCAATGACTTACAAGGCAGCTGTAGATCTTAGCCACTTTTTAAAAGAAAAGGGGGGA
CTGGAAGGGCTAATTCACTCCCAACGAAGACAAGATCTGCTTTTTGCTTGTACTGGGTCTCTCTGGTTAG
ACCAGATCTGAGCCTGGGAGCTCTCTGGCTAACTAGGGAACCCACTGCTTAAGCCTCAATAAAGCTTGCC
TTGAGTGCTTCAAGTAGTGTGTGCCCGTCTGTTGTGTGACTCTGGTAACTAGAGATCCCTCAGACCCTTT
TAGTCAGTGTGGAAAATCTCTAGCAGTAGTAGTTCATGTCATCTTATTATTCAGTATTTATAACTTGCAA
AGAAATGAATATCAGAGAGTGAGAGGAACTTGTTTATTGCAGCTTATAATGGTTACAAATAAAGCAATAG
CATCACAAATTTCACAAATAAAGCATTTTTTTCACTGCATTCTAGTTGTGGTTTGTCCAAACTCATCAAT
GTATCTTATCATGTCTGGCTCTAGCTATCCCGCCCCTAACTCCGCCCATCCCGCCCCTAACTCCGCCCAG
TTCCGCCCATTCTCCGCCCCATGGCTGACTAATTTTTTTT
