>Addgene plasmid #219031 | SFFV-BCL6-Brd 51 | depositor partial sequence | sequence record 427574 | Barcode sequence
TGTACATCCTTTTGAGCGCT
